Addgene plasmid #69848: pEGFP-(RTRG)4
Purpose: The RTRG repeat act as a nuclear/cytoplasmic partition signal in the expressed fusion protein providing increased nuclear to cytoplasmic partition ratio when increasing the number of repeats
Depositing lab: Daniel Christophe. Depositing organization: Universite Libre de Bruxelles. Publication: Identification of a short basic peptide motif able to drive copy-number dependent nuclear accumulation of a linked protein. Christophe-Hobertus C, Christophe D. Protein Pept Lett. 2008;15(4):397-401. PubMed 18473954.
Backbone
  Vector backbone: pEGFP-C3
  Backbone manufacturer: Clontech
  Backbone size w/o insert (bp): 4700
  Vector type: Mammalian Expression
Growth in bacteria
  Bacterial resistance: Kanamycin, 50 μg/mL
  Growth temperature: 37°C
  Growth strain: DH5alpha
  Copy number: High Copy
Gene/Insert
  Gene/Insert name: 4 RTRG repeats (alt name: Arg-Thr-Arg-Gly)
  Species: Synthetic
  Promoter: CMV
  Tag / fusion protein: EGFP (N terminal on backbone)
  Cloning method: Restriction Enzyme; 5′ cloning site XhoI (not destroyed); 3′ cloning site BamHI (not destroyed)
  Sequencing primers: 5′ EGFP-C; 3′ SV40pA-R
Terms and licenses: Academic/Nonprofit Terms; Industry Terms: Not Available to Industry
How to cite: pEGFP-(RTRG)4 was a gift from Daniel Christophe (Addgene plasmid # 69848 ; http://n2t.net/addgene:69848 ; RRID:Addgene_69848)
