[The description below was written by a language model from this plasmid's Addgene catalogue record and pLannotate feature annotations shown in this document.]
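Description:
pEGFP-(RTRG)4 is a mammalian expression plasmid built on the Clontech pEGFP-C3 backbone, in which a short synthetic sequence encoding four tandem copies of the basic tetrapeptide Arg-Thr-Arg-Gly has been inserted between the XhoI and BamHI sites of the polylinker, both of which remain intact. Because EGFP sits upstream on the backbone, the repeats are expressed as a C-terminal extension of the fluorescent protein. Transcription is driven by the human cytomegalovirus immediate early enhancer and promoter and terminated by the SV40 polyadenylation signal. The repeat insert itself is too small to have been picked up as a named feature in the annotation; it lies in the gap between the EGFP coding sequence and the SV40 poly(A) region. The short "large T antigen", "ble" and "bGH poly(A)" fragment calls most likely reflect residual backbone sequence matches rather than functional elements.

The plasmid is propagated in E. coli at high copy from a pUC-type ColE1 origin and selected with kanamycin. The Tn5 aminoglycoside phosphotransferase gene (NeoR/KanR) is preceded by both a bacterial promoter and the SV40 enhancer/early promoter and followed by the HSV TK poly(A) signal, so the same marker can also confer G418 resistance in mammalian cells. An f1 origin is present as well, allowing single-stranded DNA production.

The construct is used to study nuclear/cytoplasmic partitioning. The RTRG motif acts as a copy-number-dependent localisation signal, with more repeats giving a higher nuclear-to-cytoplasmic ratio of the fused protein. This four-repeat version allows that distribution to be followed by EGFP fluorescence in transfected cells.
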