Features (pLannotate 1.2.2; 13 found; start..end, strand, type, name):
     61..364     +  enhancer       CMV enhancer: human cytomegalovirus immediate early enhancer
    365..568     +  promoter       CMV promoter: human cytomegalovirus (CMV) immediate early promoter
    613..1329    +  CDS            EGFP: EGFP is a basic (constitutively fluorescent) green fluorescent protein published in 1996, derived from Aequorea victoria. It is reported to be a rapidly-maturing weak dimer with moderate acid sensitivity.
   1421..1505    +  CDS            large T antigen (fragment): large T antigen from SV40 (simian virus 40)
   1528..1649    +  polyA_signal   SV40 poly(A) signal: SV40 polyadenylation signal
   1683..2111    -  rep_origin     f1 ori (sequence partly withheld): f1 bacteriophage origin of replication; arrow indicates direction of (+) strand synthesis
   2138..2242    +  promoter       AmpR promoter: bla
   2244..2601    +  promoter       SV40 promoter: SV40 enhancer and early promoter
   2636..3430    +  CDS            NeoR/KanR: aminoglycoside phosphotransferase from Tn5; aph(3')-II (or nptII); confers resistance to neomycin, kanamycin, and G418 (Geneticin®)
   3451..3603    +  CDS            ble (fragment): BLE_KLEPN - Experimental evidence at protein level: Swiss-Prot protein existence level 1. Binding protein with a strong affinity to the bleomycin family of antibiotics. Binds to CL990; an antimitotic-antibiotic compound. From Klebsiella pneumoniae.
   3662..3709    +  polyA_signal   HSV TK poly(A) signal: herpes simplex virus thymidine kinase polyadenylation signal (Cole and Stacy, 1985)
   3800..3816    -  polyA_signal   bGH poly(A) signal (fragment): bovine growth hormone polyadenylation signal
   4038..4626    +  rep_origin     ori: high-copy-number ColE1/pMB1/pBR322/pUC origin of replication
>Addgene plasmid #69848 | pEGFP-(RTRG)4 | addgene full sequence | sequence record 125692 | Addgene assembled full plasmid sequence
TAGTTATTAATAGTAATCAATTACGGGGTCATTAGTTCATAGCCCATATATGGAGTTCCGCGTTACATAA
CTTACGGTAAATGGCCCGCCTGGCTGACCGCCCAACGACCCCCGCCCATTGACGTCAATAATGACGTATG
TTCCCATAGTAACGCCAATAGGGACTTTCCATTGACGTCAATGGGTGGAGTATTTACGGTAAACTGCCCA
CTTGGCAGTACATCAAGTGTATCATATGCCAAGTACGCCCCCTATTGACGTCAATGACGGTAAATGGCCC
GCCTGGCATTATGCCCAGTACATGACCTTATGGGACTTTCCTACTTGGCAGTACATCTACGTATTAGTCA
TCGCTATTACCATGGTGATGCGGTTTTGGCAGTACATCAATGGGCGTGGATAGCGGTTTGACTCACGGGG
ATTTCCAAGTCTCCACCCCATTGACGTCAATGGGAGTTTGTTTTGGCACCAAAATCAACGGGACTTTCCA
AAATGTCGTAACAACTCCGCCCCATTGACGCAAATGGGCGGTAGGCGTGTACGGTGGGAGGTCTATATAA
GCAGAGCTGGTTTAGTGAACCGTCAGATCCGCTAGCGCTACCGGTCGCCACCATGGTGAGCAAGGGCGAG
GAGCTGTTCACCGGGGTGGTGCCCATCCTGGTCGAGCTGGACGGCGACGTAAACGGCCACAAGTTCAGCG
TGTCCGGCGAGGGCGAGGGCGATGCCACCTACGGCAAGCTGACCCTGAAGTTCATCTGCACCACCGGCAA
GCTGCCCGTGCCCTGGCCCACCCTCGTGACCACCCTGACCTACGGCGTGCAGTGCTTCAGCCGCTACCCC
GACCACATGAAGCAGCACGACTTCTTCAAGTCCGCCATGCCCGAAGGCTACGTCCAGGAGCGCACCATCT
TCTTCAAGGACGACGGCAACTACAAGACCCGCGCCGAGGTGAAGTTCGAGGGCGACACCCTGGTGAACCG
CATCGAGCTGAAGGGCATCGACTTCAAGGAGGACGGCAACATCCTGGGGCACAAGCTGGAGTACAACTAC
AACAGCCACAACGTCTATATCATGGCCGACAAGCAGAAGAACGGCATCAAGGTGAACTTCAAGATCCGCC
ACAACATCGAGGACGGCAGCGTGCAGCTCGCCGACCACTACCAGCAGAACACCCCCATCGGCGACGGCCC
CGTGCTGCTGCCCGACAACCACTACCTGAGCACCCAGTCCGCCCTGAGCAAAGACCCCAACGAGAAGCGC
GATCACATGGTCCTGCTGGAGTTCGTGACCGCCGCCGGGATCACTCTCGGCATGGACGAGCTGTACAAGT
ACTCAGATCTCGAGCGTCCGCGGACGCGTGGGCGGACGCGTGGGCGGACGCGTGGGCGGACGCGTGGGGG
ATCCACCGGATCTAGATAACTGATCATAATCAGCCATACCACATTTGTAGAGGTTTTACTTGCTTTAAAA
AACCTCCCACACCTCCCCCTGAACCTGAAACATAAAATGAATGCAATTGTTGTTGTTAACTTGTTTATTG
CAGCTTATAATGGTTACAAATAAAGCAATAGCATCACAAATTTCACAAATAAAGCATTTTTTTCACTGCA
TTCTAGTTGTGGTTTGTCCAAACTCATCAATGTATCTTAACGCGTAAATTGTAAGCGTTAATATTTTGTT
AAAATTCGCGTTAAATTTTTGTTAAATCAGCTCATTTTTTAACCAATAGGCCGAAATCGGCAAAATCCCT
TATAAATCAAAAGAATAGACCGAGATAGGGT
[37 nt withheld, positions 1782-1818]
AAAGAACGTGGACTCCAACGTCAAAGG
[49 nt withheld, positions 1846-1894]
T
[91 nt withheld, positions 1896-1986]
G
[124 nt withheld, positions 1988-2111]
CAGGTGGCACTTTTCGGGGAAATGTGCGCGGAACCCCTATTTGTTTATTTTTCTAAATACATTCAAATAT
GTATCCGCTCATGAGACAATAACCCTGATAAATGCTTCAATAATATTGAAAAAGGAAGAGTCCTGAGGCG
GAAAGAACCAGCTGTGGAATGTGTGTCAGTTAGGGTGTGGAAAGTCCCCAGGCTCCCCAGCAGGCAGAAG
TATGCAAAGCATGCATCTCAATTAGTCAGCAACCAGGTGTGGAAAGTCCCCAGGCTCCCCAGCAGGCAGA
AGTATGCAAAGCATGCATCTCAATTAGTCAGCAACCATAGTCCCGCCCCTAACTCCGCCCATCCCGCCCC
TAACTCCGCCCAGTTCCGCCCATTCTCCGCCCCATGGCTGACTAATTTTTTTTATTTATGCAGAGGCCGA
GGCCGCCTCGGCCTCTGAGCTATTCCAGAAGTAGTGAGGAGGCTTTTTTGGAGGCCTAGGCTTTTGCAAA
GATCGATCAAGAGACAGGATGAGGATCGTTTCGCATGATTGAACAAGATGGATTGCACGCAGGTTCTCCG
GCCGCTTGGGTGGAGAGGCTATTCGGCTATGACTGGGCACAACAGACAATCGGCTGCTCTGATGCCGCCG
TGTTCCGGCTGTCAGCGCAGGGGCGCCCGGTTCTTTTTGTCAAGACCGACCTGTCCGGTGCCCTGAATGA
ACTGCAAGACGAGGCAGCGCGGCTATCGTGGCTGGCCACGACGGGCGTTCCTTGCGCAGCTGTGCTCGAC
GTTGTCACTGAAGCGGGAAGGGACTGGCTGCTATTGGGCGAAGTGCCGGGGCAGGATCTCCTGTCATCTC
ACCTTGCTCCTGCCGAGAAAGTATCCATCATGGCTGATGCAATGCGGCGGCTGCATACGCTTGATCCGGC
TACCTGCCCATTCGACCACCAAGCGAAACATCGCATCGAGCGAGCACGTACTCGGATGGAAGCCGGTCTT
GTCGATCAGGATGATCTGGACGAAGAGCATCAGGGGCTCGCGCCAGCCGAACTGTTCGCCAGGCTCAAGG
CGAGCATGCCCGACGGCGAGGATCTCGTCGTGACCCATGGCGATGCCTGCTTGCCGAATATCATGGTGGA
AAATGGCCGCTTTTCTGGATTCATCGACTGTGGCCGGCTGGGTGTGGCGGACCGCTATCAGGACATAGCG
TTGGCTACCCGTGATATTGCTGAAGAGCTTGGCGGCGAATGGGCTGACCGCTTCCTCGTGCTTTACGGTA
TCGCCGCTCCCGATTCGCAGCGCATCGCCTTCTATCGCCTTCTTGACGAGTTCTTCTGAGCGGGACTCTG
GGGTTCGAAATGACCGACCAAGCGACGCCCAACCTGCCATCACGAGATTTCGATTCCACCGCCGCCTTCT
ATGAAAGGTTGGGCTTCGGAATCGTTTTCCGGGACGCCGGCTGGATGATCCTCCAGCGCGGGGATCTCAT
GCTGGAGTTCTTCGCCCACCCTAGGGGGAGGCTAACTGAAACACGGAAGGAGACAATACCGGAAGGAACC
CGCGCTATGACGGCAATAAAAAGACAGAATAAAACGCACGGTGTTGGGTCGTTTGTTCATAAACGCGGGG
TTCGGTCCCAGGGCTGGCACTCTGTCGATACCCCACCGAGACCCCATTGGGGCCAATACGCCCGCGTTTC
TTCCTTTTCCCCACCCCACCCCCCAAGTTCGGGTGAAGGCCCAGGGCTCGCAGCCAACGTCGGGGCGGCA
GGCCCTGCCATAGCCTCAGGTTACTCATATATACTTTAGATTGATTTAAAACTTCATTTTTAATTTAAAA
GGATCTAGGTGAAGATCCTTTTTGATAATCTCATGACCAAAATCCCTTAACGTGAGTTTTCGTTCCACTG
AGCGTCAGACCCCGTAGAAAAGATCAAAGGATCTTCTTGAGATCCTTTTTTTCTGCGCGTAATCTGCTGC
TTGCAAACAAAAAAACCACCGCTACCAGCGGTGGTTTGTTTGCCGGATCAAGAGCTACCAACTCTTTTTC
CGAAGGTAACTGGCTTCAGCAGAGCGCAGATACCAAATACTGTCCTTCTAGTGTAGCCGTAGTTAGGCCA
CCACTTCAAGAACTCTGTAGCACCGCCTACATACCTCGCTCTGCTAATCCTGTTACCAGTGGCTGCTGCC
AGTGGCGATAAGTCGTGTCTTACCGGGTTGGACTCAAGACGATAGTTACCGGATAAGGCGCAGCGGTCGG
GCTGAACGGGGGGTTCGTGCACACAGCCCAGCTTGGAGCGAACGACCTACACCGAACTGAGATACCTACA
GCGTGAGCTATGAGAAAGCGCCACGCTTCCCGAAGGGAGAAAGGCGGACAGGTATCCGGTAAGCGGCAGG
GTCGGAACAGGAGAGCGCACGAGGGAGCTTCCAGGGGGAAACGCCTGGTATCTTTATAGTCCTGTCGGGT
TTCGCCACCTCTGACTTGAGCGTCGATTTTTGTGATGCTCGTCAGGGGGGCGGAGCCTATGGAAAAACGC
CAGCAACGCGGCCTTTTTACGGTTCCTGGCCTTTTGCTGGCCTTTTGCTCACATGTTCTTTCCTGCGTTA
TCCCCTGATTCTGTGGATAACCGTATTACCGCCATGCAT
