>Addgene plasmid #69848 | pEGFP-(RTRG)4 | addgene partial sequence | sequence record 125690 | CMV-F 5'-CGCAAATGGGCGGTAGGCGTG-3'
CTATATAAGCAGAGCTGGTTTAGTGAACCGTCAGATCCGCTAGCGCTACCGGTCGCCACCATGGTGAGCA
AGGGCGAGGAGCTGTTCACCGGGGTGGTGCCCATCCTGGTCGAGCTGGACGGCGACGTAAACGGCCACAA
GTTCAGCGTGTCCGGCGAGGGCGAGGGCGATGCCACCTACGGCAAGCTGACCCTGAAGTTCATCTGCACC
ACCGGCAAGCTGCCCGTGCCCTGGCCCACCCTCGTGACCACCCTGACCTACGGCGTGCAGTGCTTCAGCC
GCTACCCCGACCACATGAAGCAGCACGACTTCTTCAAGTCCGCCATGCCCGAAGGCTACGTCCAGGAGCG
CACCATCTTCTTCAAGGACGACGGCAACTACAAGACCCGCGCCGAGGTGAAGTTCGAGGGCGACACCCTG
GTGAACCGCATCGAGCTGAAGGGCATCGACTTCAAGGAGGACGGCAACATCCTGGGGCACAAGCTGGAGT
ACAACTACAACAGCCACAACGTCTATATCATGGCCGACAAGCAGAAGAACGGCATCAAGGTGAACTTCAA
GATCCGCCACAACATCGAGGACGGCAGCGTGCAGCTCGCCGACCACTACCAGCAGAACACCCCCATCGGC
GACGGCCCCGTGCTGCTGCCCGACAACCACTACCTGAGCACCCAGTCCGCCCTGAGCAAAGACCCCAACG
AGAAGCGCGATCACATGGTCCTGCTGGAGTTCGTGACCGCCGCCGGGATCACTCTCGGCATGGACGAGCT
GTACAAGTACTCAGATCTCGAGCGTCCGCGGACGCGTGGGCGGACGCGTGGGCGGACGCGTGGGCGGACG
CGTGGGGGATCCACCGGATCTAGATAACTGATCATAATCAGCCATACCACATTTGTAGAGGTTTTACTTG
CTTTAAAAAACCTCCCACACCTCCCCCTGAACCTGAAACATAAAATGAATGCAATTGTTGTTGTTAACTT
GTTTATTGCAGCTTAT
