>Addgene plasmid #69848 | pEGFP-(RTRG)4 | addgene partial sequence | sequence record 125691 | pBABE3 5'-ACCCTAACTGACACACATTCC-3'
CGCCTCAGGACTCTTCCTTTTTCAATATTATTGAAGCATTTATCAGGGTTATTGTCTCATGAGCGGATAC
ATATTTGAATGTATTTAGAAAAATAAACAAATAGGGGTTCCGCGCACATTTCCCCGAAAAGTGCCACCTG
[124 nt withheld, positions 141-264]
C
[91 nt withheld, positions 266-356]
A
[49 nt withheld, positions 358-406]
CCTTTGACGTTGGAGTCCACGTTCTTT
[37 nt withheld, positions 434-470]
ACCCTATCTCGGTCTATTCTTTTGATTTATAAGGGATTTTGCCGATTTCGGCCTATTGGTTAAAAAATGA
GCTGATTTAACAAAAATTTAACGCGAATTTTAACAAAATATTAACGCTTACAATTTACGCGTTAAGATAC
ATTGATGAGTTTGGACAAACCACAACTAGAATGCAGTGAAAAAAATGCTTTATTTGTGAAATTTGTGATG
CTATTGCTTTATTTGTAACCATTATAAGCTGCAATAAACAAGTTAACAACAACAATTGCATTCATTTTAT
GTTTCAGGTTCAGGGGGAGGTGTGGGAGGTTTTTTAAAGCAAGTAAAACCTCTACAAATGTGGTATGGCT
GATTATGATCAGTTATCTAGATCCGGTGGATCCCCCACGCGTCCGCCCACGCGTCCGCCCACGCGTCCGC
CCACGCGTCCGCGGACGCTCGAGATCTGAGTACTTGTACAGCTCGTCCATGCCGAGAGTGATCCCGGCGG
CGGTCACGAACTCCAGCAGGACCATGTGATCGCGCTTCTCGTTGGG
